Addgene plasmid #231659: Flag-ZDHHC11
Purpose: Expresses human ZDHHC11 protein
Depositing lab: Chunhong Ma. Depositing organization: Shandong University. Publication: Palmitoylation of TIM-3 promotes immune exhaustion and restrains antitumor immunity. Zhang Z, Ren C, Xiao R, Ma S, Liu H, Dou Y, Fan Y, Wang S, Zhan P, Gao C, Yue X, Li C, Gao L, Liang X, Wu Z, Ma C. Sci Immunol. 2024 Nov 15;9(101):eadp7302. doi: 10.1126/sciimmunol.adp7302. Epub 2024 Nov 15. PubMed 39546589.
Backbone
  Vector backbone: p3XFLAG-CMV™-7.1
  Vector type: Mammalian Expression
Growth in bacteria
  Bacterial resistance: Ampicillin, 100 μg/mL
  Growth temperature: 37°C
  Growth strain: DH5alpha
  Copy number: Unknown
Gene/Insert
  Gene/Insert name: ZDHHC11
  Species: H. sapiens (human)
  Entrez Gene: ZDHHC11 (a.k.a. ZNF399)
  Tag / fusion protein: 3×Flag Tag (N terminal on insert)
Terms and licenses: Academic/Nonprofit Terms; Industry Terms: Not Available to Industry
How to cite: Flag-ZDHHC11 was a gift from Chunhong Ma (Addgene plasmid # 231659 ; http://n2t.net/addgene:231659 ; RRID:Addgene_231659)
