[The description below was written by a language model from this plasmid's Addgene catalogue record and pLannotate feature annotations shown in this document.]
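Description:
Flag-ZDHHC11 is a mammalian expression plasmid of about 5.95 kb, built on the p3XFLAG-CMV-7.1 backbone, that produces human ZDHHC11 (also known as ZNF399) with an N-terminal 3×FLAG epitope. It is propagated in E. coli through a high-copy ColE1/pUC-type origin and selected with ampicillin via the β-lactamase gene and its native promoter. An f1 phage origin is also present, which in principle allows single-stranded DNA production. The feature table shows no mammalian drug-resistance gene. The annotated SV40 enhancer/early promoter segment is not followed by any annotated selectable marker, so the plasmid appears suited to transient rather than stably selected expression.

The expression cassette consists of the human cytomegalovirus immediate-early enhancer and promoter driving an open reading frame that begins with three tandem FLAG tags, including an enterokinase cleavage site, followed shortly by the ZDHHC11 coding sequence. Transcripts are terminated and polyadenylated by the human growth hormone poly(A) signal. Remnants of cloning-vector sequence are scattered around the backbone (lacZα and lacI fragments, lac promoter/operator, CAP site, a T7 promoter and a partial pUC polylinker) and have no evident role in mammalian expression.

ZDHHC11 belongs to the DHHC-domain zinc finger family, whose members generally act as protein palmitoyl acyltransferases. The associated publication concerns palmitoylation of the immune checkpoint receptor TIM-3. The FLAG tag permits detection and immunoprecipitation of the overexpressed protein with anti-FLAG antibodies, making the plasmid useful for overexpression and interaction studies in transfected mammalian cells, although the record itself states only that it expresses human ZDHHC11.
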