Features (pLannotate 1.2.2; 17 found; start..end, strand, type, name):
      4..158     -  CDS            lacZα (fragment): LacZα fragment of β-galactosidase; lacZ fragment
    318..697     +  enhancer       CMV enhancer: human cytomegalovirus immediate early enhancer
    699..898     +  promoter       CMV promoter: human cytomegalovirus (CMV) immediate early promoter
    931..996     +  CDS            3xFLAG: three tandem FLAG® epitope tags, followed by an enterokinase cleavage site
   1015..2250    +  CDS            ZDHHC11: ZDH11_HUMAN - Also known as ZNF399 From Homo sapiens (Human).
   2273..2291    -  misc_feature   MCS (fragment): pUC18/19 multiple cloning site
   2292..2914    +  polyA_signal   hGH poly(A) signal: human growth hormone polyadenylation signal
   2943..3272    +  promoter       SV40 promoter: SV40 enhancer and early promoter
   3311..3329    -  promoter       T7 promoter: promoter for bacteriophage T7 RNA polymerase
   3367..3383    -  protein_bind   lac operator: The lac repressor binds to the lac operator to inhibit transcription in E. coli. This inhibition can be relieved by adding lactose or isopropyl-β-D-thiogalactopyranoside (IPTG). lac repressor encoded by lacI
   3391..3421    -  promoter       lac promoter: promoter for the E. coli lac operon
   3436..3457    -  protein_bind   CAP binding site: CAP binding activates transcription in the presence of cAMP. E. coli catabolite activator protein
   3470..3562    -  CDS            lacI (fragment): lac repressor; lacI; The lac repressor binds to the lac operator to inhibit transcription in E. coli. This inhibition can be relieved by adding lactose or isopropyl-β-D-thiogalactopyranoside (IPTG).
   3745..4333    -  rep_origin     ori: high-copy-number ColE1/pMB1/pBR322/pUC origin of replication
   4504..5364    -  CDS            AmpR: β-lactamase; bla; confers resistance to ampicillin, carbenicillin, and related antibiotics
   5365..5469    -  promoter       AmpR promoter: bla
   5496..5924    +  rep_origin     f1 ori (sequence partly withheld): f1 bacteriophage origin of replication; arrow indicates direction of (+) strand synthesis
>Addgene plasmid #231659 | Flag-ZDHHC11 | addgene full sequence | sequence record 462837 | Addgene NGS Result
CCATTCGCCATTCAGGCTGCGCAACTGTTGGGAAGGGCGATCGGTGCGGGCCTCTTCGCTATTACGCCAG
CTGGCGAAAGGGGGATGTGCTGCAAGGCGATTAAGTTGGGTAACGCCAGGGTTTTCCCAGTCACGACGTT
GTAAAACGACGGCCAGTGCCAAGCTGATCTATACATTGAATCAATATTGGCAATTAGCCATATTAGTCAT
TGGTTATATAGCATAAATCAATATTGGCTATTGGCCATTGCATACGTTGTATCTATATCATAATATGTAC
ATTTATATTGGCTCATGTCCAATATGACCGCCATGTTGACATTGATTATTGACTAGTTATTAATAGTAAT
CAATTACGGGGTCATTAGTTCATAGCCCATATATGGAGTTCCGCGTTACATAACTTACGGTAAATGGCCC
GCCTGGCTGACCGCCCAACGACCCCCGCCCATTGACGTCAATAATGACGTATGTTCCCATAGTAACGCCA
ATAGGGACTTTCCATTGACGTCAATGGGTGGAGTATTTACGGTAAACTGCCCACTTGGCAGTACATCAAG
TGTATCATATGCCAAGTCCGCCCCCTATTGACGTCAATGACGGTAAATGGCCCGCCTGGCATTATGCCCA
GTACATGACCTTACGGGACTTTCCTACTTGGCAGTACATCTACGTATTAGTCATCGCTATTACCATGGTG
ATGCGGTTTTGGCAGTACACCAATGGGCGTGGATAGCGGTTTGACTCACGGGGATTTCCAAGTCTCCACC
CCATTGACGTCAATGGGAGTTTGTTTTGGCACCAAAATCAACGGGACTTTCCAAAATGTCGTAATAACCC
CGCCCCGTTGACGCAAATGGGCGGTAGGCGTGTACGGTGGGAGGTCTATATAAGCAGAGCTCGTTTAGTG
AACCGTCAGAATTAACCATGGACTACAAAGACCATGACGGTGATTATAAAGATCATGACATCGATTACAA
GGATGACGATGACAAGCTTGCGGCCGCGAATTCAATGGACACCCGCTCCGGGAGCCAGTGTTCCGTCACC
CCAGAAGCCATACTCAATAATGAAAAGCTGGTCTTGCCGCCCCGCATCTCCAGAGTGAACGGCTGGTCGT
TACCCCTGCACTACTTCCAGGTGGTGACCTGGGCTGTCTTCGTGGGCCTTTCCTCGGCCACCTTCGGGAT
CTTCATTCCCTTCCTGCCTCACGCGTGGAAATACATTGCCTACGTGGTGACCGGGGGGATCTTCTCGTTC
CACCTCGTCGTCCACCTGATCGCGTCCTGCATCGACCCGGCCGACTCCAATGTCAGACTCATGAAGAACT
ATTCTCAGCCCATGCCCCTCTTCGACAGATCAAAACATGCACACGTGATCCAGAATCAGTTCTGCCACCT
GTGCAAGGTCACCGTGAACAAGAAAACCAAACACTGCATTTCCTGCAATAAGTGTGTGTCCGGCTTCGAC
CACCACTGCAAATGGATCAACAACTGCGTGGGAAGCCGGAATTATTGGTTCTTCTTCAGCACTGTGGCCT
CGGCCACAGCTGGCATGCTCTGCCTGATCGCCATCCTGCTGTATGTCCTCGTCCAGTACCTCGTGAACCC
CGGGGTGCTCCGCACGGACCCCAGGTATGAAGATGTCAAGAATATGAACACGTGGCTGCTGTTCCTCCCC
CTGTTCCCGGTGCAGGTGCAGACCCTGATAGTCGTGATCATCGGGATGCTCGTGCTCCTGCTGGACTTTC
TTGGCTTGGTGCACCTGGGCCAGCTGCTCATCTTCCACATCTACCTGAAGGCCAAGAAGATGACCACCTT
TGAGTATCTCATTAATAACCGCAAAGAAGAGAGTTCAAAACATCAAGCAGTGAGGAAAGATCCATACGTG
CAAATGGACAAAGGAGTTCTCCAGCAAGGAGCTGGCGCCCTGGGCTCATCTGCACAGGGAGTCAAAGCCA
AGAGCTCCCTGCTGATTCACAAGCACTTATGTCACTTCTGCACTTCAGTAAACCAGGATGGGGATTCGAC
GGCACGGGAAGGGGATGAAGACCCGTGTCCATCTGCACTTGGAGCCAAGGCCAGGAACTCCCGGCTGATT
TGCAGGCGCCTGTGTCAGTTCTCCACTCGTGTACACCCAGACGGGGGCTCGATGGCACAGGAAGCAGATG
ATGCCCCGAGTATATCTACACTTGGGCTGCAACAAGAAACAACAGAGCCCATGAAAACTGACAGTGCTGA
AAGTGAAGACTGAAGATCTGATATCGGTACCAGTCGACTCTAGAGGATCCCGGGTGGCATCCCTGTGACC
CCTCCCCAGTGCCTCTCCTGGCCCTGGAAGTTGCCACTCCAGTGCCCACCAGCCTTGTCCTAATAAAATT
AAGTTGCATCATTTTGTCTGACTAGGTGTCCTTCTATAATATTATGGGGTGGAGGGGGGTGGTATGGAGC
AAGGGGCAAGTTGGGAAGACAACCTGTAGGGCCTGCGGGGTCTATTGGGAACCAAGCTGGAGTGCAGTGG
CACAATCTTGGCTCACTGCAATCTCCGCCTCCTGGGTTCAAGCGATTCTCCTGCCTCAGCCTCCCGAGTT
GTTGGGATTCCAGGCATGCATGACCAGGCTCAGCTAATTTTTGTTTTTTTGGTAGAGACGGGGTTTCACC
ATATTGGCCAGGCTGGTCTCCAACTCCTAATCTCAGGTGATCTACCCACCTTGGCCTCCCAAATTGCTGG
GATTACAGGCGTGAACCACTGCTCCCTTCCCTGTCCTTCTGATTTTAAAATAACTATACCAGCAGGAGGA
CGTCCAGACACAGCATAGGCTACCTGGCCATGCCCAACCGGTGGGACATTTGAGTTGCTTGCTTGGCACT
GTCCTCTCATGCGTTGGGTCCACTCAGTAGATGCCTGTTGAATTGGGTACGCGGCCAGCTTGGCTGTGGA
ATGTGTGTCAGTTAGGGTGTGGAAAGTCCCCAGGCTCCCCAGCAGGCAGAAGTATGCAAAGCATGCATCT
CAATTAGTCAGCAACCAGGTGTGGAAAGTCCCCAGGCTCCCCAGCAGGCAGAAGTATGCAAAGCATGCAT
CTCAATTAGTCAGCAACCATAGTCCCGCCCCTAACTCCGCCCATCCCGCCCCTAACTCCGCCCAGTTCCG
CCCATTCTCCGCCCCATGGCTGACTAATTTTTTTTATTTATGCAGAGGCCGAGGCCGCCTCGGCCTCTGA
GCTATTCCAGAAGTAGTGAGGAGGCTTTTTTGGAGGCCTAGGCTTTTGCAAAAAGCTCCTCGAGGAACTG
AAAAACCAGAAAGTTAATTCCCTATAGTGAGTCGTATTAAATTCGTAATCATGTCATAGCTGTTTCCTGT
GTGAAATTGTTATCCGCTCACAATTCCACACAACATACGAGCCGGAAGCATAAAGTGTAAAGCCTGGGGT
GCCTAATGAGTGAGCTAACTCACATTAATTGCGTTGCGCTCACTGCCCGCTTTCCAGTCGGGAAACCTGT
CGTGCCAGCTGCATTAATGAATCGGCCAACGCGCGGGGAGAGGCGGTTTGCGTATTGGGCGCTCTTCCGC
TTCCTCGCTCACTGACTCGCTGCGCTCGGTCGTTCGGCTGCGGCGAGCGGTATCAGCTCACTCAAAGGCG
GTAATACGGTTATCCACAGAATCAGGGGATAACGCAGGAAAGAACATGTGAGCAAAAGGCCAGCAAAAGG
CCAGGAACCGTAAAAAGGCCGCGTTGCTGGCGTTTTTCCATAGGCTCCGCCCCCCTGACGAGCATCACAA
AAATCGACGCTCAAGTCAGAGGTGGCGAAACCCGACAGGACTATAAAGATACCAGGCGTTTCCCCCTGGA
AGCTCCCTCGTGCGCTCTCCTGTTCCGACCCTGCCGCTTACCGGATACCTGTCCGCCTTTCTCCCTTCGG
GAAGCGTGGCGCTTTCTCATAGCTCACGCTGTAGGTATCTCAGTTCGGTGTAGGTCGTTCGCTCCAAGCT
GGGCTGTGTGCACGAACCCCCCGTTCAGCCCGACCGCTGCGCCTTATCCGGTAACTATCGTCTTGAGTCC
AACCCGGTAAGACACGACTTATCGCCACTGGCAGCAGCCACTGGTAACAGGATTAGCAGAGCGAGGTATG
TAGGCGGTGCTACAGAGTTCTTGAAGTGGTGGCCTAACTACGGCTACACTAGAAGAACAGTATTTGGTAT
CTGCGCTCTGCTGAAGCCAGTTACCTTCGGAAAAAGAGTTGGTAGCTCTTGATCCGGCAAACAAACCACC
GCTGGTAGCGGTGGTTTTTTTGTTTGCAAGCAGCAGATTACGCGCAGAAAAAAAGGATCTCAAGAAGATC
CTTTGATCTTTTCTACGGGGTCTGACGCTCAGTGGAACGAAAACTCACGTTAAGGGATTTTGGTCATGAG
ATTATCAAAAAGGATCTTCACCTAGATCCTTTTAAATTAAAAATGAAGTTTTAAATCAATCTAAAGTATA
TATGAGTAAACTTGGTCTGACAGTTACCAATGCTTAATCAGTGAGGCACCTATCTCAGCGATCTGTCTAT
TTCGTTCATCCATAGTTGCCTGACTCCCCGTCGTGTAGATAACTACGATACGGGAGGGCTTACCATCTGG
CCCCAGTGCTGCAATGATACCGCGAGACCCACGCTCACCGGCTCCAGATTTATCAGCAATAAACCAGCCA
GCCGGAAGGGCCGAGCGCAGAAGTGGTCCTGCAACTTTATCCGCCTCCATCCAGTCTATTAATTGTTGCC
GGGAAGCTAGAGTAAGTAGTTCGCCAGTTAATAGTTTGCGCAACGTTGTTGCCATTGCTACAGGCATCGT
GGTGTCACGCTCGTCGTTTGGTATGGCTTCATTCAGCTCCGGTTCCCAACGATCAAGGCGAGTTACATGA
TCCCCCATGTTGTGCAAAAAAGCGGTTAGCTCCTTCGGTCCTCCGATCGTTGTCAGAAGTAAGTTGGCCG
CAGTGTTATCACTCATGGTTATGGCAGCACTGCATAATTCTCTTACTGTCATGCCATCCGTAAGATGCTT
TTCTGTGACTGGTGAGTACTCAACCAAGTCATTCTGAGAATAGTGTATGCGGCGACCGAGTTGCTCTTGC
CCGGCGTCAATACGGGATAATACCGCGCCACATAGCAGAACTTTAAAAGTGCTCATCATTGGAAAACGTT
CTTCGGGGCGAAAACTCTCAAGGATCTTACCGCTGTTGAGATCCAGTTCGATGTAACCCACTCGTGCACC
CAACTGATCTTCAGCATCTTTTACTTTCACCAGCGTTTCTGGGTGAGCAAAAACAGGAAGGCAAAATGCC
GCAAAAAAGGGAATAAGGGCGACACGGAAATGTTGAATACTCATACTCTTCCTTTTTCAATATTATTGAA
GCATTTATCAGGGTTATTGTCTCATGAGCGGATACATATTTGAATGTATTTAGAAAAATAAACAAATAGG
GGTTCCGCGCACATTTCCCCGAAAAGTGCCACCTG
[124 nt withheld, positions 5496-5619]
C
[91 nt withheld, positions 5621-5711]
A
[49 nt withheld, positions 5713-5761]
CCTTTGACGTTGGAGTCCACGTTCTTT
[37 nt withheld, positions 5789-5825]
ACCCTATCTCGGTCTATTCTTTTGATTTATAAGGGATTTTGCCGATTTCGGCCTATTGGTTAAAAAATGA
GCTGATTTAACAAAAATTTAACGCGAATTTTAACAAAATATTAACGCTTACAATTT
